Addgene plasmid #103724: LSB-hsa-miR-708-3p
Purpose: Used to sense miRNA activity using fluorescence based tools. hsa-miR-708-3p target in 3' UTR of of mKate. miRNA activity can be measured by the repression of mKate2 relative to EBFP2 fluorescent proteins . Plasmid is inherently unstable; please see Depositor Comments
Depositing lab: Ron Weiss. Depositing organization: Massachusetts Institute of Technology. Publication: A mixed antagonistic/synergistic miRNA repression model enables accurate predictions of multi-input miRNA sensor activity. Gam JJ, Babb J, Weiss R. Nat Commun. 2018 Jun 22;9(1):2430. doi: 10.1038/s41467-018-04575-0. PubMed 29934631.
Backbone
  Vector backbone: Low Sensor Backbone (LSB)
  Vector type: Mammalian Expression, Synthetic Biology
Growth in bacteria
  Bacterial resistance: Ampicillin and Kanamycin, 100 & 50 μg/mL
  Growth temperature: 30°C
  Growth strain: NEB Stable
  Copy number: High Copy
Gene/Insert
  Gene/Insert name: hsa-miR-708-3p target
  Species: H. sapiens (human)
  Entrez Gene: MIR708 (a.k.a. MIRN708, hsa-mir-708)
  Promoter: EF-1a
  Cloning method: Gibson Cloning
Terms and licenses: Academic/Nonprofit Terms; Industry Terms: Not Available to Industry
Depositor comments: Please note that this plasmid is inherently unstable due to a repeating poly A element. We recommend performing a diagnostic digest on multiple colonies upon receipt. The depositors would like to note the presence of several discrepancies between the depositor sequence and physical plasmid sequence. In particular, the sequences upstream and downstream of the puromycin coding region have 10 bp insertions which do not affect the ability to perform puromycin selection. The sequences for those regions within the physical plasmids are as follows: Upstream of Puro: GAATTCGACCGCCTGTCTCAAGGTGCCACC; Downstream of Puro: GCTTTGAGACTACGCGTGAATTCACTCCTC. Please contact if you are interested in this plasmid prior to placing an order.
How to cite: LSB-hsa-miR-708-3p was a gift from Ron Weiss (Addgene plasmid # 103724 ; http://n2t.net/addgene:103724 ; RRID:Addgene_103724)
