[The description below was written by a language model from this plasmid's Addgene catalogue record and pLannotate feature annotations shown in this document.]
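Description:
LSB-hsa-miR-708-3p is a mammalian expression plasmid of about 11 kb built on the Low Sensor Backbone (LSB) and designed as a two-colour fluorescent sensor of microRNA activity. It is propagated in E. coli from a high-copy ColE1/pUC-type origin and carries both an ampicillin resistance gene (β-lactamase with its bla promoter) and a kanamycin resistance gene (aph(3')-Ia), so the record specifies dual selection. A puromycin N-acetyltransferase coding sequence followed by a rabbit β-globin poly(A) signal is also present for puromycin selection in mammalian cells. No mammalian promoter is annotated directly upstream of it.

The payload consists of two parallel transcription units. Each is driven by the human EF-1α core promoter with EF-1α intron A and ends in a β-globin polyadenylation region. Each unit is flanked by attB4, attB1 and attB2 Gateway recombination sites that mark the promoter and coding-sequence junctions. The first unit expresses the red fluorescent protein mKate2, and according to the catalogue entry it carries a target site for human miR-708-3p in its 3' UTR. That target is not separately annotated in the feature table, but it presumably lies in the unannotated stretch between the mKate2 cassette and its poly(A) signal. The second unit expresses the blue protein EBFP2 without a target and serves as an internal reference for transfection and expression level.

When miR-708-3p is active in a cell, mKate2 is repressed while EBFP2 is not, so the mKate2-to-EBFP2 ratio reports miRNA activity. The depositor notes that the repeated poly(A) element makes the plasmid inherently unstable. The depositor also reports small insertions flanking the puromycin coding region in the physical plasmid relative to the deposited sequence, which do not affect puromycin selection.
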