Features (pLannotate 1.2.2; 28 found; start..end, strand, type, name):
     87..675     -  rep_origin     ori: high-copy-number ColE1/pMB1/pBR322/pUC origin of replication
    846..1706    -  CDS            AmpR: β-lactamase; bla; confers resistance to ampicillin, carbenicillin, and related antibiotics
   1707..1778    -  promoter       AmpR promoter: bla
   1857..2456    +  CDS            PuroR: puromycin N-acetyltransferase; pac from Streptomyces alboniger; confers resistance to puromycin
   2461..2541    +  CDS            HBB (fragment): HBB_PONPY - Experimental evidence at transcript level: Swiss-Prot protein existence level 2. Involved in oxygen transport from the lung to the various peripheral tissues. From Pongo pygmaeus (Bornean orangutan).
   2612..2667    +  polyA_signal   β-globin poly(A) signal: rabbit β-globin polyadenylation signal (Gil and Proudfoot, 1987)
   3646..3666    +  protein_bind   attB4: mutant version of attB; core recombination site for the Gateway® BP reaction BP Clonase™
   3734..3945    +  promoter       EF-1α core promoter: core promoter for human elongation factor EF-1α
   3946..4884    +  intron         EF-1α intron A: intron upstream of the start codon of human EF-1α
   4911..4931    +  protein_bind   attB1: mutant version of attB; core recombination site for the Gateway® BP reaction BP Clonase™
   4951..5646    +  CDS            mKate2: mKate2 is a basic (constitutively fluorescent) red fluorescent protein published in 2009, derived from Entacmaea quadricolor. It is reported to be a rapidly-maturing monomer with moderate acid sensitivity.
   5666..5690    -  protein_bind   attB2: mutant version of attB; recombination site for the Gateway® BP reaction BP Clonase™
   5834..5908    +  CDS            HBB (fragment): HBB_PONPY - Experimental evidence at transcript level: Swiss-Prot protein existence level 2. Involved in oxygen transport from the lung to the various peripheral tissues. From Pongo pygmaeus (Bornean orangutan).
   5979..6034    +  polyA_signal   β-globin poly(A) signal: rabbit β-globin polyadenylation signal (Gil and Proudfoot, 1987)
   6418..6443    +  misc_feature   SA: splice acceptor site
   7115..7135    +  protein_bind   attB4: mutant version of attB; core recombination site for the Gateway® BP reaction BP Clonase™
   7203..7414    +  promoter       EF-1α core promoter: core promoter for human elongation factor EF-1α
   7415..8353    +  intron         EF-1α intron A: intron upstream of the start codon of human EF-1α
   8380..8400    +  protein_bind   attB1: mutant version of attB; core recombination site for the Gateway® BP reaction BP Clonase™
   8411..9127    +  CDS            EBFP2: EBFP2 is a basic (constitutively fluorescent) blue fluorescent protein published in 2007, derived from Aequorea victoria. It is reported to be a rapidly-maturing monomer with moderate acid sensitivity.
   9135..9159    -  protein_bind   attB2: mutant version of attB; recombination site for the Gateway® BP reaction BP Clonase™
   9163..9243    +  CDS            HBB (fragment): HBB_PONPY - Experimental evidence at transcript level: Swiss-Prot protein existence level 2. Involved in oxygen transport from the lung to the various peripheral tissues. From Pongo pygmaeus (Bornean orangutan).
   9314..9369    +  polyA_signal   β-globin poly(A) signal: rabbit β-globin polyadenylation signal (Gil and Proudfoot, 1987)
   9752..9774    -  protein_bind   lac operator (fragment): The lac repressor binds to the lac operator to inhibit transcription in E. coli. This inhibition can be relieved by adding lactose or isopropyl-β-D-thiogalactopyranoside (IPTG). lac repressor encoded by lacI
   9778..9808    -  promoter       lac promoter: promoter for the E. coli lac operon
   9823..9844    -  protein_bind   CAP binding site: CAP binding activates transcription in the presence of cAMP. E. coli catabolite activator protein
   9857..9896    -  CDS            lacI (fragment): lac repressor; lacI; The lac repressor binds to the lac operator to inhibit transcription in E. coli. This inhibition can be relieved by adding lactose or isopropyl-β-D-thiogalactopyranoside (IPTG).
  10069..10878   +  CDS            KanR: aminoglycoside phosphotransferase; aph(3')-Ia; confers resistance to kanamycin in bacteria or G418 (Geneticin®) in eukaryotes
>Addgene plasmid #103724 | LSB-hsa-miR-708-3p | depositor full sequence | sequence record 196496 | Full Sequence
AATTGAGGGGATAACGCAGGAAAGAACATGTGAGCAAAAGGCCAGCAAAAGGCCAGGAACCGTAAAAAGG
CCGCGTTGCTGGCGTTTTTCCATAGGCTCCGCCCCCCTGACGAGCATCACAAAAATCGACGCTCAAGTCA
GAGGTGGCGAAACCCGACAGGACTATAAAGATACCAGGCGTTTCCCCCTGGAAGCTCCCTCGTGCGCTCT
CCTGTTCCGACCCTGCCGCTTACCGGATACCTGTCCGCCTTTCTCCCTTCGGGAAGCGTGGCGCTTTCTC
ATAGCTCACGCTGTAGGTATCTCAGTTCGGTGTAGGTCGTTCGCTCCAAGCTGGGCTGTGTGCACGAACC
CCCCGTTCAGCCCGACCGCTGCGCCTTATCCGGTAACTATCGTCTTGAGTCCAACCCGGTAAGACACGAC
TTATCGCCACTGGCAGCAGCCACTGGTAACAGGATTAGCAGAGCGAGGTATGTAGGCGGTGCTACAGAGT
TCTTGAAGTGGTGGCCTAACTACGGCTACACTAGAAGAACAGTATTTGGTATCTGCGCTCTGCTGAAGCC
AGTTACCTTCGGAAAAAGAGTTGGTAGCTCTTGATCCGGCAAACAAACCACCGCTGGTAGCGGTGGTTTT
TTTGTTTGCAAGCAGCAGATTACGCGCAGAAAAAAAGGATCTCAAGAAGATCCTTTGATCTTTTCTACGG
GGTCTGACGCTCAGTGGAACGAAAACTCACGTTAAGGGATTTTGGTCATGAGATTATCAAAAAGGATCTT
CACCTAGATCCTTTTAAATTAAAAATGAAGTTTTAAATCAATCTAAAGTATATATGAGTAAACTTGGTCT
GACAGTTACCAATGCTTAATCAGTGAGGCACCTATCTCAGCGATCTGTCTATTTCGTTCATCCATAGTTG
CCTGACTCCCCGTCGTGTAGATAACTACGATACGGGAGGGCTTACCATCTGGCCCCAGTGCTGCAATGAT
ACCGCGAGAACCACGCTCACCGGCTCCAGATTTATCAGCAATAAACCAGCCAGCCGGAAGGGCCGAGCGC
AGAAGTGGTCCTGCAACTTTATCCGCCTCCATCCAGTCTATTAATTGTTGCCGGGAAGCTAGAGTAAGTA
GTTCGCCAGTTAATAGTTTGCGCAACGTTGTTGCCATTGCTACAGGCATCGTGGTGTCACGCTCGTCGTT
TGGTATGGCTTCATTCAGCTCCGGTTCCCAACGATCAAGGCGAGTTACATGATCCCCCATGTTGTGCAAA
AAAGCGGTTAGCTCCTTCGGTCCTCCGATCGTTGTCAGAAGTAAGTTGGCCGCAGTGTTATCACTCATGG
TTATGGCAGCACTGCATAATTCTCTTACTGTCATGCCATCCGTAAGATGCTTTTCTGTGACTGGTGAGTA
CTCAACCAAGTCATTCTGAGAATAGTGTATGCGGCGACCGAGTTGCTCTTGCCCGGCGTCAATACGGGAT
AATACCGCGCCACATAGCAGAACTTTAAAAGTGCTCATCATTGGAAAACGTTCTTCGGGGCGAAAACTCT
CAAGGATCTTACCGCTGTTGAGATCCAGTTCGATGTAACCCACTCGTGCACCCAACTGATCTTCAGCATC
TTTTACTTTCACCAGCGTTTCTGGGTGAGCAAAAACAGGAAGGCAAAATGCCGCAAAAAAGGGAATAAGG
GCGACACGGAAATGTTGAATACTCATACTCTTCCTTTTTCAATATTATTGAAGCATTTATCAGGGTTATT
GTCTCATGAGCGGATACATATTTGAATGTAGCTCCGAATTTCTCGAGGGCTTGTCGACGACGGCGGTCTC
CGTCGTCAGGATCATGAATTCGACCCGCCTGCCACCATGACCGAGTACAAGCCCACGGTGCGCCTCGCCA
CCCGCGACGACGTCCCCCGGGCCGTACGCACCCTCGCCGCCGCGTTCGCCGACTACCCCGCCACGCGCCA
CACCGTCGACCCGGACCGCCACATCGAGCGGGTCACCGAGCTGCAAGAACTCTTCCTCACGCGCGTCGGG
CTCGACATCGGCAAGGTGTGGGTCGCGGACGACGGCGCCGCGGTGGCGGTCTGGACCACGCCGGAGAGCG
TCGAAGCGGGGGCGGTGTTCGCCGAGATCGGCCCGCGCATGGCCGAGTTGAGCGGTTCCCGGCTGGCCGC
GCAGCAACAGATGGAAGGCCTCCTGGCGCCGCACCGGCCCAAGGAGCCCGCGTGGTTCCTGGCCACCGTC
GGCGTCTCGCCCGACCACCAGGGCAAGGGTCTGGGCAGCGCCGTCGTGCTCCCCGGAGTGGAGGCGGCCG
AGCGCGCCGGGGTGCCCGCCTTCCTGGAGACATCCGCGCCCCGCAACCTCCCCTTCTACGAGCGGCTCGG
CTTCACCGTCACCGCCGACGTCGAGGTGCCCGAAGGACCGCGCACCTGGTGCATGACCCGCAAGCCCGGT
GCCTGATACGCGTGAATTCACTCCTCAGGTGCAGGCTGCCTATCAGAAGGTGGTGGCTGGTGTGGCCAAT
GCCCTGGCTCACAAATACCACTGAGATCTTTTTCCCTCTGCCAAAAATTATGGGGACATCATGAAGCCCC
TTGAGCATCTGACTTCTGGCTAATAAAGGAAATTTATTTTCATTGCAATAGTGTGTTGGAATTTTTTGTG
TCTCTCACTCGGAAGGACATATGGGAGGGCAAATCATTTAAAACATCAGAATGAGTATTTGGTTTAGAGT
TTGGCAACATATGCCCATATGCTGGCTGCCATGAACAAAGGTTGGCTATAAAGAGGTCATCAGTATATGA
AACAGCCCCCTGCTGTCCATTCCTTATTCCATAGAAAAGCCTTGACTTGAGGTTAGATTTTTTTTATATT
TTGTTTTGTGTTATTTTTTTCTTTAACATCCCTAAAATTTTCCTTACATGTTTTACTAGCCAGATTTTTC
CTCCTCTCCTGACTACTCCCAGTCATAGCTGTCCCTCTTCTCTTATGGAGATCCCTCGACCTGCAGCCCA
AGCTTGAATTCTCTAGAATTACCCTGTTATCCCTATGCTTGGTTTACCGAGCTCTTATTGGTTTTCAAAC
TTCATTGACTGTGCCCAACGCGCCTGGGAGCTCACGGGGACAGCCCCCCCCCAAAGCCCCCAGGGATGTA
ATTACGTCCCTCCCCCGCTAGGGGGCAGCAGCGAGCCGCCCGGGGCTCCGCTCCGGTCCGGCGCTCCCCC
CGCATCCCCGAGCCGGCAGCGTGCGGGGACAGCCCGGGCACGGGGAAGGTGGCACGGGATCGCTTTCCTC
TGAACGCTTCTCGCTGCTCTTTGAGCCTGCAGACACCTGGGGGGATACGGGGAAAAAGCTAGGCTGAAAG
ACCGGTTCTTAGAATGACACGCGCCTGGGAGCTCACGGGGACAGCCCCCCCCCAAAGCCCCCAGGGATGT
AATTACGTCCCTCCCCCGCTAGGGGGCAGCAGCGAGCCGCCCGGGGCTCCGCTCCGGTCCGGCGCTCCCC
CCGCATCCCCGAGCCGGCAGCGTGCGGGGACAGCCCGGGCACGGGGAAGGTGGCACGGGATCGCTTTCCT
CTGAACGCTTCTCGCTGCTCTTTGAGCCTGCAGACACCTGGGGGGATACGGGGAAAAAGCTAACTTCTGA
GACGACAACTTTGTATAGAAAAGTTGGCTCCGAATTCGCCCTTGACAGCAGAGATCCAGTTTGGTTAATT
AATTGGCTCCGGTGCCCGTCAGTGGGCAGAGCGCACATCGCCCACAGTCCCCGAGAAGTTGTGGGGAGGG
GTCGGCAATTGAACCGGTGCCTAGAGAAGGTGGCGCGGGGTAAACTGGGAAAGTGATGTCGTGTACTGGC
TCCGCCTTTTTCCCGAGGGTGGGGGAGAACCGTATATAAGTGCAGTAGTCGCCGTGAACGTTCTTTTTCG
CAACGGGTTTGCCGCCAGAACACAGGTAAGTGCCGTGTGTGGTTCCCGCGGGCCTGGCCTCTTTACGGGT
TATGGCCCTTGCGTGCCTTGAATTACTTCCACCTGGCTGCAGTACGTGATTCTTGATCCCGAGCTTCGGG
TTGGAAGTGGGTGGGAGAGTTCGAGGCCTTGCGCTTAAGGAGCCCCTTCGCCTCGTGCTTGAGTTGAGGC
CTGGCCTGGGCGCTGGGGCCGCCGCGTGCGAATCTGGTGGCACCTTCGCGCCTGTCTCGCTGCTTTCGAT
AAGTCTCTAGCCATTTAAAATTTTTGATGACCTGCTGCGACGCTTTTTTTCTGGCAAGATAGTCTTGTAA
ATGCGGGCCAAGATCTGCACACTGGTATTTCGGTTTTTGGGGCCGCGGGCGGCGACGGGGCCCGTGCGTC
CCAGCGCACATGTTCGGCGAGGCGGGGCCTGCGAGCGCGGCCACCGAGAATCGGACGGGGGTAGTCTCAA
GCTGGCCGGCCTGCTCTGGTGCCTGGCCTCGCGCCGCCGTGTATCGCCCCGCCCTGGGCGGCAAGGCTGG
CCCGGTCGGCACCAGTTGCGTGAGCGGAAAGATGGCCGCTTCCCGGCCCTGCTGCAGGGAGCTCAAAATG
GAGGACGCGGCGCTCGGGAGAGCGGGCGGGTGAGTCACCCACACAAAGGAAAAGGGCCTTTCCGTCCTCA
GCCGTCGCTTCATGTGACTCCACGGAGTACCGGGCGCCGTCCAGGCACCTCGATTAGTTCTCGAGCTTTT
GGAGTACGTCGTCTTTAGGTTGGGGGGAGGGGTTTTATGCGATGGAGTTTCCCCACACTGAGTGGGTGGA
GACTGAAGTTAGGCCAGCTTGGCACTTGATGTAATTCTCCTTGGAATTTGCCCTTTTTGAGTTTGGATCT
TGGTTCATTCTCAAGCCTCAGACAGTGGTTCAAAGTTTTTTTCTTCCATTTCAGGTGTCGTGAGAAGGGC
GAATTCGACCCAAGTTTGTACAAAAAAGCAGGCTGGATCCAGGTGCCACCATGGTGAGCGAGCTGATTAA
GGAGAACATGCACATGAAGCTGTACATGGAGGGCACCGTGAACAACCACCACTTCAAGTGCACATCCGAG
GGCGAAGGCAAGCCCTACGAGGGCACCCAGACCATGAGAATCAAGGCGGTCGAGGGCGGCCCTCTCCCCT
TCGCCTTCGACATCCTGGCTACCAGCTTCATGTACGGCAGCAAAACCTTCATCAACCACACCCAGGGCAT
CCCCGACTTCTTTAAGCAGTCCTTCCCCGAGGGCTTCACATGGGAGAGAGTCACCACATACGAAGATGGG
GGCGTGCTGACCGCTACCCAGGACACCAGCCTCCAGGACGGCTGCCTCATCTACAACGTCAAGATCAGAG
GGGTGAACTTCCCATCCAACGGCCCTGTGATGCAGAAGAAAACACTCGGCTGGGAGGCCTCCACCGAGAC
ACTGTACCCCGCTGACGGCGGCCTGGAAGGCAGAGCCGACATGGCCCTGAAGCTCGTGGGCGGGGGCCAC
CTGATCTGCAACCTTAAGACCACATACAGATCCAAGAAACCCGCTAAGAACCTCAAGATGCCCGGCGTCT
ACTATGTGGACAGGAGACTGGAAAGAATCAAGGAGGCCGACAAAGAGACATACGTCGAGCAGCACGAGGT
GGCTGTGGCCAGATACTGCGACCTCCCTAGCAAACTGGGGCACAAACTTAATTGAGAATTCTACCACCCA
GCTTTCTTGTACAAAGTGGTACGTCTCAAGACCAGAGGTCTCTGCTTCGTTCCGACTAGAAGCTCACAGT
CTAGTTGCTAGAAGCTCACAGTCTAGTTGCTAGAAGCTCACAGTCTAGTTGCTAGAAGCTCACAGTCTAG
TTGCAACCAGAAGAGACCTGTGCTTCACTCCTCAGGTGCAGGCTGCCTATCAGAAGGTGGTGGCTGGTGT
GGCCAATGCCCTGGCTCACAAATACCACTGAGATCTTTTTCCCTCTGCCAAAAATTATGGGGACATCATG
AAGCCCCTTGAGCATCTGACTTCTGGCTAATAAAGGAAATTTATTTTCATTGCAATAGTGTGTTGGAATT
TTTTGTGTCTCTCACTCGGAAGGACATATGGGAGGGCAAATCATTTAAAACATCAGAATGAGTATTTGGT
TTAGAGTTTGGCAACATATGCCCATATGCTGGCTGCCATGAACAAAGGTTGGCTATAAAGAGGTCATCAG
TATATGAAACAGCCCCCTGCTGTCCATTCCTTATTCCATAGAAAAGCCTTGACTTGAGGTTAGATTTTTT
TTATATTTTGTTTTGTGTTATTTTTTTCTTTAACATCCCTAAAATTTTCCTTACATGTTTTACTAGCCAG
ATTTTTCCTCCTCTCCTGACTACTCCCAGTCATAGCTGTCCCTCTTCTCTTATGGAGATCCCGAGCGGTG
CGTTTTTATGCTTGTAGTATTGTATAATGTTTTTAAGATCCAAGCTTCTGACCTCTTCTCTTCCTCCCAC
AGGGCCTCGAGACAATTGCATCGATGGTACCAGTGAAAGTCTGCAATGAATTCGAGTTGGCGCGCCTGTC
ATTCTAAATCTCTCTTTCAGCCTAAAGCTTTTTCCCCGTATCCCCCCAGGTGTCTGCAGGCTCAAAGAGC
AGCGAGAAGCGTTCAGAGGAAAGCGATCCCGTGCCACCTTCCCCGTGCCCGGGCTGTCCCCGCACGCTGC
CGGCTCGGGGATGCGGGGGGAGCGCCGGACCGGAGCGGAGCCCCGGGCGGCTCGCTGCTGCCCCCTAGCG
GGGGAGGGACGTAATTACATCCCTGGGGGCTTTGGGAGGGGGCTGTCCCCGTGAGCTCCCAGGCGCGCCT
GTCATTCTAAATCTCTCTTTCAGCCTAAAGCTTTTTCCCCGTATCCCCCCAGGTGTCTGCAGGCTCAAAG
AGCAGCGAGAAGCGTTCAGAGGAAAGCGATCCCGTGCCACCTTCCCCGTGCCCGGGCTGTCCCCGCACGC
TGCCGGCTCGGGGATGCGGGGGGAGCGCCGGACCGGAGCGGAGCCCCGGGCGGCTCGCTGCTGCCCCCTA
GCGGGGGAGGGACGTAATTACATCCCTGGGGGCTTTGGGGGGGGGCTGTCCCCGTGAGCTCCCAGGCGCG
CCAACTCGGTACCGTATCGATGTCGACGTTAACGCTAGTGATATCAACTTTGTATAGAAAAGTTGGCTCC
GAATTCGCCCTTGACAGCAGAGATCCAGTTTGGTTAATTAATTGGCTCCGGTGCCCGTCAGTGGGCAGAG
CGCACATCGCCCACAGTCCCCGAGAAGTTGTGGGGAGGGGTCGGCAATTGAACCGGTGCCTAGAGAAGGT
GGCGCGGGGTAAACTGGGAAAGTGATGTCGTGTACTGGCTCCGCCTTTTTCCCGAGGGTGGGGGAGAACC
GTATATAAGTGCAGTAGTCGCCGTGAACGTTCTTTTTCGCAACGGGTTTGCCGCCAGAACACAGGTAAGT
GCCGTGTGTGGTTCCCGCGGGCCTGGCCTCTTTACGGGTTATGGCCCTTGCGTGCCTTGAATTACTTCCA
CCTGGCTGCAGTACGTGATTCTTGATCCCGAGCTTCGGGTTGGAAGTGGGTGGGAGAGTTCGAGGCCTTG
CGCTTAAGGAGCCCCTTCGCCTCGTGCTTGAGTTGAGGCCTGGCCTGGGCGCTGGGGCCGCCGCGTGCGA
ATCTGGTGGCACCTTCGCGCCTGTCTCGCTGCTTTCGATAAGTCTCTAGCCATTTAAAATTTTTGATGAC
CTGCTGCGACGCTTTTTTTCTGGCAAGATAGTCTTGTAAATGCGGGCCAAGATCTGCACACTGGTATTTC
GGTTTTTGGGGCCGCGGGCGGCGACGGGGCCCGTGCGTCCCAGCGCACATGTTCGGCGAGGCGGGGCCTG
CGAGCGCGGCCACCGAGAATCGGACGGGGGTAGTCTCAAGCTGGCCGGCCTGCTCTGGTGCCTGGCCTCG
CGCCGCCGTGTATCGCCCCGCCCTGGGCGGCAAGGCTGGCCCGGTCGGCACCAGTTGCGTGAGCGGAAAG
ATGGCCGCTTCCCGGCCCTGCTGCAGGGAGCTCAAAATGGAGGACGCGGCGCTCGGGAGAGCGGGCGGGT
GAGTCACCCACACAAAGGAAAAGGGCCTTTCCGTCCTCAGCCGTCGCTTCATGTGACTCCACGGAGTACC
GGGCGCCGTCCAGGCACCTCGATTAGTTCTCGAGCTTTTGGAGTACGTCGTCTTTAGGTTGGGGGGAGGG
GTTTTATGCGATGGAGTTTCCCCACACTGAGTGGGTGGAGACTGAAGTTAGGCCAGCTTGGCACTTGATG
TAATTCTCCTTGGAATTTGCCCTTTTTGAGTTTGGATCTTGGTTCATTCTCAAGCCTCAGACAGTGGTTC
AAAGTTTTTTTCTTCCATTTCAGGTGTCGTGAGAAGGGCGAATTCGACCCAAGTTTGTACAAAAAAGCAG
GCTCGCCACCATGGTGAGCAAGGGCGAGGAGCTGTTCACCGGGGTGGTGCCCATCCTGGTCGAGCTGGAC
GGCGACGTAAACGGCCACAAGTTCAGCGTGAGGGGCGAGGGCGAGGGCGATGCCACCAACGGCAAGCTGA
CCCTGAAGTTCATCTGCACCACCGGCAAGCTGCCCGTGCCCTGGCCCACCCTCGTGACCACCCTGAGCCA
CGGCGTGCAGTGCTTCGCCCGCTACCCCGACCACATGAAGCAGCACGACTTCTTCAAGTCCGCCATGCCC
GAAGGCTACGTCCAGGAGCGCACCATCTTCTTCAAGGACGACGGCACCTACAAGACCCGCGCCGAGGTGA
AGTTCGAGGGCGACACCCTAGTGAACCGCATCGAGCTGAAGGGCGTCGACTTCAAGGAGGACGGCAACAT
CCTGGGGCACAAGCTGGAGTACAACTTCAACAGCCACAACATCTATATCATGGCCGTCAAGCAGAAGAAC
GGCATCAAGGTGAACTTCAAGATCCGCCACAACGTGGAGGACGGCAGCGTGCAGCTCGCCGACCACTACC
AGCAGAACACCCCCATCGGCGACGGCCCCGTGCTGCTGCCCGACAGCCACTACCTGAGCACCCAGTCCGT
GCTGAGCAAAGACCCCAACGAGAAGCGCGATCACATGGTCCTGCTGGAGTTCCGCACCGCCGCCGGGATC
ACTCTCGGCATGGACGAGCTGTACAAGTAATACCACCCAGCTTTCTTGTACAAAGTGGTACGCGTGAATT
CACTCCTCAGGTGCAGGCTGCCTATCAGAAGGTGGTGGCTGGTGTGGCCAATGCCCTGGCTCACAAATAC
CACTGAGATCTTTTTCCCTCTGCCAAAAATTATGGGGACATCATGAAGCCCCTTGAGCATCTGACTTCTG
GCTAATAAAGGAAATTTATTTTCATTGCAATAGTGTGTTGGAATTTTTTGTGTCTCTCACTCGGAAGGAC
ATATGGGAGGGCAAATCATTTAAAACATCAGAATGAGTATTTGGTTTAGAGTTTGGCAACATATGCCCAT
ATGCTGGCTGCCATGAACAAAGGTTGGCTATAAAGAGGTCATCAGTATATGAAACAGCCCCCTGCTGTCC
ATTCCTTATTCCATAGAAAAGCCTTGACTTGAGGTTAGATTTTTTTTATATTTTGTTTTGTGTTATTTTT
TTCTTTAACATCCCTAAAATTTTCCTTACATGTTTTACTAGCCAGATTTTTCCTCCTCTCCTGACTACTC
CCAGTCATAGCTGTCCCTCTTCTCTTATGGAGATCCCTCGACCTGCAGCCCAAGCTTGGCGTAATCATGG
TCATAGCTGTTTCCTGTGTGAAATTGTTATCCGCTCACAATTCCACACAACATACGAGCCGGAAGCATAA
AGTGTAAAGCCTGGGGTGCCTAATGAGTGAGCTAACTCACATTAATTGCGTTGCGCTCACTGCCCGCTTT
CCAGTCGGGAAACCTGTCGTGCCAGCGGATCGACAGTACTAAGCTTGGTCTAATACCCAATCTCTCGTCT
TATCCAGATGTTTTATACGCCTCTGGCCCGTGTCTCAAAATCTCTGATGTTACATTGCACAAGATAAAAT
AATATCATCATGAACAATAAAACTGTCTGCTTACATAAACAGTAATACAAGGGGTGTTATGAGCCATATT
CAACGGGAAACGTCGAGGCCGCGATTAAATTCCAACATGGATGCTGATTTATATGGGTATAAATGGGCTC
GCGATAATGTCGGGCAATCAGGTGCGACAATCTATCGCTTGTATGGGAAGCCCGATGCGCCAGAGTTGTT
TCTGAAACATGGCAAAGGTAGCGTTGCCAATGATGTTACAGATGAGATGGTCAGACTAAACTGGCTGACG
GAATTTATGCCTCTTCCGACCATCAAGCATTTTATCCGTACTCCTGATGATGCATGGTTACTCACCACTG
CGATCCCCGGAAAAACAGCATTCCAGGTATTAGAAGAATATCCTGATTCAGGTGAAAATATTGTTGATGC
GCTGGCAGTGTTCCTGCGCCGGTTGCATTCGATTCCTGTTTGTAATTGTCCTTTTAACAGCGATCGCGTA
TTTCGTCTCGCTCAGGCGCAATCACGAATGAATAACGGTTTGGTTGATGCGAGTGATTTTGATGACGAGC
GTAATGGCTGGCCTGTTGAACAAGTCTGGAAAGAAATGCATAAACTTTTGCCATTCTCACCGGATTCAGT
CGTCACTCATGGTGATTTCTCACTTGATAACCTTATTTTTGACGAGGGGAAATTAATAGGTTGTATTGAT
GTTGGACGAGTCGGAATCGCAGACCGATACCAGGATCTTGCCATCCTATGGAACTGCCTCGGTGAGTTTT
CTCCTTCATTACAGAAACGGCTTTTTCAAAAATATGGTATTGATAATCCTGATATGAATAAATTGCAGTT
TCATTTGATGCTCGATGAGTTTTTCTAATCAGAATTGGTTAATTGGTTGTAACACTGGCAGAGCATTACG
CTGACTTGACGGGACGGCGCAAGCTCATGACCAAAATCCCTTAACGTGAGTTACGCGTCGTTCCACTGAG
CGTCAGAGGTATCACTAGTATTACAGAGGTAAGTTATAACAGTCGCCTAACCC
