>Addgene plasmid #103724 | LSB-hsa-miR-708-3p | depositor partial sequence | sequence record 196497 | hsa-miR-708-3p target
CTAGAAGCTCACAGTCTAGTTG
